Addgene plasmid #205012: pHeEf1a-mEGFP-NLS
Purpose: The vector contains 1kbp of the upstream and downstream regions of the ef1a gene from Hypsibius exemplaris, with the mEGFP gene with NLS sequence positioned in between.
Depositing lab: Kazuharu Arakawa. Depositing organization: National Institutes of Natural Sciences, Exploratory Research Center on Life and Living Systems. Publication: In vivo expression vector derived from anhydrobiotic tardigrade genome enables live imaging in Eutardigrada. Tanaka S, Aoki K, Arakawa K. Proc Natl Acad Sci U S A. 2023 Jan 31;120(5):e2216739120. doi: 10.1073/pnas.2216739120. Epub 2023 Jan 24. PubMed 36693101.
Backbone
  Vector backbone: pCAGGS
  Backbone size w/o insert (bp): 2021
  Vector type: Tardigrade expression
Growth in bacteria
  Bacterial resistance: Ampicillin, 100 μg/mL
  Growth temperature: 37°C
  Growth strain: DH5alpha
  Copy number: High Copy
Gene/Insert
  Gene/Insert name: mEGFP-NLS flanked by 1kbp upstream and downstream of the ef1a gene from Hypsibius exemplaris
  Species: Hypsibius exemplaris, Tardigrade
  Insert size (bp): 1000
  Cloning method: Ligation Independent Cloning
Terms and licenses: Academic/Nonprofit Terms; Industry Terms: Not Available to Industry
How to cite: pHeEf1a-mEGFP-NLS was a gift from Kazuharu Arakawa (Addgene plasmid # 205012 ; http://n2t.net/addgene:205012 ; RRID:Addgene_205012)
