[The description below was written by a language model from this plasmid's Addgene catalogue record and pLannotate feature annotations shown in this document.]
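Description:
pHeEf1a-mEGFP-NLS is a tardigrade expression plasmid built on a minimal pCAGGS-derived backbone of about 2 kb; the sequenced construct totals 4,764 nt. It is propagated in E. coli as a high-copy plasmid through a ColE1/pUC-type origin of replication and is selected with ampicillin via the β-lactamase gene driven by its own bla promoter. Almost none of the original pCAGGS mammalian expression machinery is left. The annotation finds only a roughly 20-nt remnant of the CMV enhancer and a short lacI fragment, both of which are probably backbone leftovers rather than functional parts.

The payload is a monomeric EGFP coding sequence carrying a nuclear localisation signal. It sits between about 1 kb of genomic sequence from upstream and about 1 kb from downstream of the ef1a (elongation factor 1 alpha) gene of the eutardigrade Hypsibius exemplaris. The upstream region presumably supplies the native promoter and 5′ regulatory sequence of this housekeeping gene, and the downstream region presumably supplies the 3′ UTR and termination signals. With these, the reporter would be transcribed and processed by the animal's own machinery instead of relying on heterologous viral or mammalian elements. The feature table places mEGFP just after the first kilobase, which fits this layout, but it annotates neither the NLS nor the tardigrade flanks as such. A fragment resembling Drosophila SmG lies on the opposite strand within the downstream flank and may reflect a neighbouring tardigrade gene captured in the genomic segment. The listed insert size of 1,000 bp appears to describe a single flank, not the whole cassette.

The record links the construct to work on in vivo expression and live imaging in tardigrades, where it would serve as a nuclear-localised green fluorescent reporter.
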