Features (pLannotate 1.2.2; 7 found; start..end, strand, type, name):
     15..34      +  enhancer       CMV enhancer (fragment): human cytomegalovirus immediate early enhancer
   1036..1746    +  CDS            mEGFP: mEGFP is a basic (constitutively fluorescent) green fluorescent protein published in 2002, derived from Aequorea victoria. It has moderate acid sensitivity.
   2619..2774    -  CDS            SNRPG (fragment): RUXG_DROME - Also known as SmG From Drosophila melanogaster (Fruit fly).
   2783..2837    -  CDS            lacI (fragment): lac repressor; lacI; The lac repressor binds to the lac operator to inhibit transcription in E. coli. This inhibition can be relieved by adding lactose or isopropyl-β-D-thiogalactopyranoside (IPTG).
   3020..3608    -  rep_origin     ori: high-copy-number ColE1/pMB1/pBR322/pUC origin of replication
   3779..4639    -  CDS            AmpR: β-lactamase; bla; confers resistance to ampicillin, carbenicillin, and related antibiotics
   4640..4744    -  promoter       AmpR promoter: bla
>Addgene plasmid #205012 | pHeEf1a-mEGFP-NLS | addgene full sequence | sequence record 405256 | Addgene NGS Result
CACCTGGGTCGATCGACATTGATTATTGACTAGTGCGGTAGTCCGCCTTGAAGCAGCGGCCGCCCCGTTA
GCTCCTCCTTTTTTTAATCTGGCAGCCAGTCACGGTGCGTGTATGGAGTGACTCTGTGGACTCCGGTTGA
ATGGACCGGTGGCCTGGTCTGCCGCACACGATAGCTGGCTGAAATCGCACTGCAACTTTTGCGGAAATTT
CAGAGAACCATTTCAACTAATATCGTCGGAGTTCCCTCGCCGTGGTACTTCTGCAAATCAGTTTCTCGGA
TCGTCTCTTCGTTCACTTTTCACCAGGTACGTCGCTGGCTGTTGCGGTCATCTTGAAATCGAATAATTTT
TCGGAATAGTGGTTGATTTTGACCTGAAAATATTTTTCGCCATCCTTTCGAGTTTACTTTCTTGAAACGA
GACAGCGCTTAAGCCGGGCCGGTTCAAATCAAGTATCTCGTTTTCTTAGAATTTTCTATTCCTCTTACGA
AACTTCTGATAACTTCAGTTAAACTCTTCTTAGTAGTATCTGACTGAAATCGGTAAGAGAATTGAGTGTT
TTACTGATTTTTTCATTTGAAAAATTCCGAGAACGGCATTCGTCTTGGCGTTTTCACGAAGACCTCGACT
GAGGGGAAGGTGAAATCGCTTCAACGTGGCAGCCGGTCGACCTGTTGTGCCATTGGTCGGAAAGCACGGT
CCTCGATGCGCATTGGCTGACGCAGGCACGCCGTGATTTCTGACTGGCTCCACAGATTGGCTCCGCCTCC
GATTTCGCCATTTCGCTCTCTGAAGTCATAACCTTGGGTCCTTCGATTAGCTCATTTTTCTCAGCCACCC
ATCGATCGTGTTGGGTCGTCAATATTTTTTCACGGTATTATTTAAGACTTATTGGATTAAATTTAAATTT
TCTGAACTATCGAAACTTTCTTTTTGGTAGAAAATAGAAGATTGCGTGTTTGTCGTCGCCATCTCTAGTC
AAGGTGTCCTTCCTTTTTCTTGCAGATTACTAACCAGCTACCGAAACCGCAAACCATGGTGAGCAAGGGC
GAGGAGCTGTTCACCGGGGTGGTGCCCATCCTGGTCGAGCTGGACGGCGACGTAAACGGCCACAAGTTCA
GCGTGTCCGGCGAGGGCGAGGGCGATGCCACCTACGGCAAGCTGACCCTGAAGTTCATCTGCACCACCGG
CAAGCTGCCCGTGCCCTGGCCCACCCTCGTGACCACCCTGACCTACGGCGTGCAGTGCTTCAGCCGCTAC
CCCGACCACATGAAGCAGCACGACTTCTTCAAGTCCGCCATGCCCGAAGGCTACGTCCAGGAGCGCACCA
TCTTCTTCAAGGACGACGGCAACTACAAGACCCGCGCCGAGGTGAAGTTCGAGGGCGACACCCTGGTGAA
CCGCATCGAGCTGAAGGGCATCGACTTCAAGGAGGACGGCAACATCCTGGGGCACAAGCTGGAGTACAAC
TACAACAGCCACAACGTCTATATCATGGCCGACAAGCAGAAGAACGGCATCAAGGTGAACTTCAAGATCC
GCCACAACATCGAGGACGGCAGCGTGCAGCTCGCCGACCACTACCAGCAGAACACCCCCATCGGCGACGG
CCCCGTGCTGCTGCCCGACAACCACTACCTGAGCACCCAGTCCAAGCTTAGCAAAGACCCCAACGAGAAG
CGCGATCACATGGTCCTGCTGGAGTTCGTGACCGCCGCCGGGATCACTCTCGGCATGGACGAGCTGTCTA
GACCAAAGAAAAAGAGAAAAGTATAATAGGGCCATCACAACATTTTGTCGCGGCGCGCGCGGGGAATTAT
CTTATTCTTTCTTTCGCATGTCCGATATTCTCACTCCAGGCTGTCGGCGCTAATTTTTATTTCGTCTCTT
TTCGACTTTCTTCACACCATCCCCCTTTCCATTCTTTTCTCGCCATCTCATTTTATGCTGATGTTCTGTT
CGCCATCTCATCTTCGCTTAAAACAAAAAAAATGACAGAACGATTTGGGAGTAACTTATTTCGTCCGCAT
TGCCGGGGTACCTGAAACTGCTGCCATTGGACACAACGTGAAATTGGTGCAGAATTCGTTGTTCTACATA
TTAGTCAGTCTATCTGCTTGCTTGTCTATCAATCTGTTTGTCTTTCTGTTTGACTCTTTGTCTGGCCGTC
GGTCTGCAGGCCTGTTTGTCTACCTGCTCCTGTCTGTCTATCTTGTCTGTTTGACCATCGCTTGTGTGGT
GTTTGTAGTCCTCCCCTAGTGGATGGCTGTAGCGAGCCGAACGCAACCAGTCAATCAATGGCTGGCATTC
GCACAGCTCGATCGGACAAGTCAATCCCGAAAGTCCATCATCAAATAGCGAAATGCTTTCTCTGTGTGAC
AATTGTATGAAGACCATCGACGAAATGGATGAACTTCTTACTAGTGCATACGGATGTTTCAAGTTAAAGC
CTCGCACGGGTGTTTTCCGATTTCGTGAGAGAAGCAATCAGCTACTAGCGCTCAGAGTTATTATTACGGT
GCTCAAGGACAAATAAAAGTAAGAAGCGAGAAGTAAGTGAGATCCGACCCGACTGGTGGGAGGCTCTGGA
ATCAGTAGACATCCGTCCGCGGGACGATGATCCGCTCCATGGCTTCGATGAGGACGATGGAGTTGCCGCG
GATCACCACCATGCCCAGTGCGTGCTTTTCGCCCTTCGGCCCTTCCTCCATCACCTGGTCGACCACCAGG
TTCATGAAGGGGTCGTACCCGCGCAGAATGCCCTGGCAGACTCGGGGGATCCGCTGCATTAATGAATCGG
CCAACGCGCGGGGAGAGGCGGTTTGCGTATTGGGCGCTCTTCCGCTTCCTCGCTCACTGACTCGCTGCGC
TCGGTCGTTCGGCTGCGGCGAGCGGTATCAGCTCACTCAAAGGCGGTAATACGGTTATCCACAGAATCAG
GGGATAACGCAGGAAAGAACATGTGAGCAAAAGGCCAGCAAAAGGCCAGGAACCGTAAAAAGGCCGCGTT
GCTGGCGTTTTTCCATAGGCTCCGCCCCCCTGACGAGCATCACAAAAATCGACGCTCAAGTCAGAGGTGG
CGAAACCCGACAGGACTATAAAGATACCAGGCGTTTCCCCCTGGAAGCTCCCTCGTGCGCTCTCCTGTTC
CGACCCTGCCGCTTACCGGATACCTGTCCGCCTTTCTCCCTTCGGGAAGCGTGGCGCTTTCTCATAGCTC
ACGCTGTAGGTATCTCAGTTCGGTGTAGGTCGTTCGCTCCAAGCTGGGCTGTGTGCACGAACCCCCCGTT
CAGCCCGACCGCTGCGCCTTATCCGGTAACTATCGTCTTGAGTCCAACCCGGTAAGACACGACTTATCGC
CACTGGCAGCAGCCACTGGTAACAGGATTAGCAGAGCGAGGTATGTAGGCGGTGCTACAGAGTTCTTGAA
GTGGTGGCCTAACTACGGCTACACTAGAAGAACAGTATTTGGTATCTGCGCTCTGCTGAAGCCAGTTACC
TTCGGAAAAAGAGTTGGTAGCTCTTGATCCGGCAAACAAACCACCGCTGGTAGCGGTGGTTTTTTTGTTT
GCAAGCAGCAGATTACGCGCAGAAAAAAAGGATCTCAAGAAGATCCTTTGATCTTTTCTACGGGGTCTGA
CGCTCAGTGGAACGAAAACTCACGTTAAGGGATTTTGGTCATGAGATTATCAAAAAGGATCTTCACCTAG
ATCCTTTTAAATTAAAAATGAAGTTTTAAATCAATCTAAAGTATATATGAGTAAACTTGGTCTGACAGTT
ACCAATGCTTAATCAGTGAGGCACCTATCTCAGCGATCTGTCTATTTCGTTCATCCATAGTTGCCTGACT
CCCCGTCGTGTAGATAACTACGATACGGGAGGGCTTACCATCTGGCCCCAGTGCTGCAATGATACCGCGA
GACCCACGCTCACCGGCTCCAGATTTATCAGCAATAAACCAGCCAGCCGGAAGGGCCGAGCGCAGAAGTG
GTCCTGCAACTTTATCCGCCTCCATCCAGTCTATTAATTGTTGCCGGGAAGCTAGAGTAAGTAGTTCGCC
AGTTAATAGTTTGCGCAACGTTGTTGCCATTGCTACAGGCATCGTGGTGTCACGCTCGTCGTTTGGTATG
GCTTCATTCAGCTCCGGTTCCCAACGATCAAGGCGAGTTACATGATCCCCCATGTTGTGCAAAAAAGCGG
TTAGCTCCTTCGGTCCTCCGATCGTTGTCAGAAGTAAGTTGGCCGCAGTGTTATCACTCATGGTTATGGC
AGCACTGCATAATTCTCTTACTGTCATGCCATCCGTAAGATGCTTTTCTGTGACTGGTGAGTACTCAACC
AAGTCATTCTGAGAATAGTGTATGCGGCGACCGAGTTGCTCTTGCCCGGCGTCAATACGGGATAATACCG
CGCCACATAGCAGAACTTTAAAAGTGCTCATCATTGGAAAACGTTCTTCGGGGCGAAAACTCTCAAGGAT
CTTACCGCTGTTGAGATCCAGTTCGATGTAACCCACTCGTGCACCCAACTGATCTTCAGCATCTTTTACT
TTCACCAGCGTTTCTGGGTGAGCAAAAACAGGAAGGCAAAATGCCGCAAAAAAGGGAATAAGGGCGACAC
GGAAATGTTGAATACTCATACTCTTCCTTTTTCAATATTATTGAAGCATTTATCAGGGTTATTGTCTCAT
GAGCGGATACATATTTGAATGTATTTAGAAAAATAAACAAATAGGGGTTCCGCGCACATTTCCCCGAAAA
GTGC
